Addgene plasmid #17177: M27 NacMS>luc
Depositing lab: Randall Moon. Depositing organization: University of Washington. Publication: Direct regulation of nacre, a zebrafish MITF homolog required for pigment cell formation, by the Wnt pathway. Dorsky RI, Raible DW, Moon RT. Genes Dev. 2000 Jan 15;14(2):158-62. PubMed 10652270.
Backbone
  Vector backbone: pGL3
  Backbone manufacturer: promega
  Backbone size w/o insert (bp): 4818
  Vector type: Luciferase
Growth in bacteria
  Bacterial resistance: Ampicillin, 100 μg/mL
  Growth temperature: 37°C
  Growth strain: DH5alpha
  Copy number: Unknown
Gene/Insert
  Gene/Insert name: nacre promoter (alt name: nacre)
  Species: D. rerio (zebrafish)
  Insert size (bp): 800
  Mutation: All three Tcf/Lef sites are mutated
  GenBank ID: AF211890
  Entrez Gene: mitfa (a.k.a. nacre, z3A.1)
  Tag / fusion protein: luciferase (C terminal on backbone)
  Cloning method: Restriction Enzyme
  Sequencing primers: 5′ n/a; 3′ LucNRev
Terms and licenses: Academic/Nonprofit Terms; Industry Terms: Not Available to Industry
Depositor comments: Description: zebrafish nacre promoter with all three LEF sites mutated, driving luciferase reporter. This is a control construct. Ref: R.I. Dorsky et al., 2000, Genes & Development, 14:158-162.
How to cite: M27 NacMS>luc was a gift from Randall Moon (Addgene plasmid # 17177 ; http://n2t.net/addgene:17177 ; RRID:Addgene_17177)
