[The description below was written by a language model from this plasmid's Addgene catalogue record.]
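Description:
M27 NacMS>luc is a luciferase reporter plasmid built on the Promega pGL3 backbone (about 4.8 kb without insert), a vector designed for measuring promoter activity by transient transfection. It is propagated in E. coli under ampicillin selection. The record gives no feature table, so the origin of replication and other backbone elements are not listed explicitly, and the copy number is recorded as unknown.

The insert is an approximately 800 bp fragment of the zebrafish (Danio rerio) nacre promoter, cloned by restriction enzyme methods upstream of the backbone's luciferase coding sequence, so that luciferase output reports the transcriptional activity of the fragment. nacre, now designated mitfa, is the zebrafish MITF homolog required for pigment cell formation. In this version all three Tcf/Lef binding sites in the promoter have been mutated. Because Tcf/Lef factors are the DNA-binding mediators of canonical Wnt/β-catenin signalling, removing these sites is expected to abolish any direct Wnt responsiveness that depends on them.

The depositor describes the plasmid as a control construct. It is meant to be compared with a reporter carrying an intact nacre promoter, so that loss of luciferase induction can be attributed specifically to the Tcf/Lef sites. This fits the associated study, which examined direct regulation of nacre by the Wnt pathway. The catalogue lists luciferase as a C-terminal fusion on the backbone, but given that the insert is a promoter, this reflects the reporter's position downstream of the insert and not a protein fusion.
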