>Addgene plasmid #17177 | M27 NacMS>luc | addgene partial sequence | sequence record 22944 | LucNRev 5'-CCTTATGCAGTTGCTCTCC-3'
TTTCTTTATGTTTTTGGCGTCTTCCATGGTGGCTTTACCAACAGTACCGGAATGCCAAGCTCCAGCTGAA
GATGTCAATGCCAAAGAAAAGACACAAAATGTATTTAAGGGGGTGGGAGGGGATTGCTCTTCTCATATTG
TTTTTTTTACCCAAACGATGAATTTATGCCTTTATAAAGTTCATTTGACGTCACCGGTCCGATTCGACAA
AAGCCTCTTGTCGACGATGGGTTACTAGTGTCTAAACTGAAACTGGCTTACGGCTAACTAACGGTTAACC
TTTAGTTCCACTCATCCTGCATAAAACATTGTTGGCCATCAGCATCCGGCATACAATCACTAGCACTGTT
GGTCTAAAAACAAGACAGTTTAAGATGGAGTTATCTCTCGAGTGTTGAAGAGCAAAAGATAGGAAAGAGA
AGCTTGTTGTCTGATGGGCCTTTGGTAATTGCATTTTTTTCTTAAGAGTTGAAATATTGTGCACACGTAT
GTAAGTGCGCACAAACAAAATCACAGACGTACAGTTCATATTCAGAAGCCAATGGATTCAGACATGTACA
GTCAAGCCCGAAATGATTCATAACCCAAATTTTGACTTAAATAAATAAAACCTGAGAAAGAGTTTTTTTT
TTCTACAATGATGCCTCATGTACATCATCTTATTATCTTACGTGTCATTTAGTCAAAAAAAAACTAGCTG
GTTGAATAAAAGTAACTTTAAGTCAGAATTTGCCAGACGTATGAACACTTTGGGGCTTGATT
